Addgene plasmid #103492: LSB-hsa-miR-374b-3p
Purpose: Used to sense miRNA activity using fluorescence based tools. hsa-miR-374b-3p target in 3' UTR of of mKate. miRNA activity can be measured by the repression of mKate2 relative to EBFP2 fluorescent proteins . Plasmid is inherently unstable; please see Depositor Comments
Depositing lab: Ron Weiss. Depositing organization: Massachusetts Institute of Technology. Publication: A mixed antagonistic/synergistic miRNA repression model enables accurate predictions of multi-input miRNA sensor activity. Gam JJ, Babb J, Weiss R. Nat Commun. 2018 Jun 22;9(1):2430. doi: 10.1038/s41467-018-04575-0. PubMed 29934631.
Backbone
  Vector backbone: Low Sensor Backbone (LSB)
  Vector type: Mammalian Expression, Synthetic Biology
Growth in bacteria
  Bacterial resistance: Ampicillin and Kanamycin, 100 & 50 μg/mL
  Growth temperature: 30°C
  Growth strain: NEB Stable
  Copy number: High Copy
Gene/Insert
  Gene/Insert name: hsa-miR-374b-3p target
  Species: H. sapiens (human)
  Entrez Gene: MIR374A (a.k.a. MIRN374, MIRN374A, hsa-mir-374, mir-374a)
  Promoter: EF-1a
  Cloning method: Gibson Cloning
Terms and licenses: Academic/Nonprofit Terms; Industry Terms: Not Available to Industry
Depositor comments: Please note that this plasmid is inherently unstable due to a repeating poly A element. We recommend performing a diagnostic digest on multiple colonies upon receipt. The depositors would like to note the presence of several discrepancies between the depositor sequence and physical plasmid sequence. In particular, the sequences upstream and downstream of the puromycin coding region have 10 bp insertions which do not affect the ability to perform puromycin selection. The sequences for those regions within the physical plasmids are as follows: Upstream of Puro: GAATTCGACCGCCTGTCTCAAGGTGCCACC; Downstream of Puro: GCTTTGAGACTACGCGTGAATTCACTCCTC.
How to cite: LSB-hsa-miR-374b-3p was a gift from Ron Weiss (Addgene plasmid # 103492 ; http://n2t.net/addgene:103492 ; RRID:Addgene_103492)
