[The description below was written by a language model from this plasmid's Addgene catalogue record and pLannotate feature annotations shown in this document.]
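Description:
LSB-hsa-miR-374b-3p is a mammalian expression and synthetic-biology plasmid built on the Low Sensor Backbone (LSB) and designed as a two-colour fluorescent sensor of microRNA activity. It is propagated in E. coli from a high-copy ColE1/pUC-type origin and carries both a β-lactamase gene (ampicillin resistance) and an aph(3')-Ia gene (kanamycin resistance), matching the dual selection listed in the record. The annotated depositor sequence is about 11 kb.

The payload consists of two parallel transcription units with the same architecture: a human EF-1α core promoter with its intron A, a fluorescent protein coding sequence flanked by Gateway attB recombination scars, and a rabbit β-globin 3' region with its polyadenylation signal. The first unit expresses the red protein mKate2. According to the catalogue entry, the target for human miR-374b-3p lies in its 3' UTR, although the feature table does not annotate the target itself. The second unit expresses the blue protein EBFP2 without a target and serves as an internal reference. When miR-374b-3p is active in a transfected cell, it represses mKate2 while EBFP2 is unaffected, so the mKate2-to-EBFP2 ratio reports miRNA activity normalised for plasmid dose.

A puromycin N-acetyltransferase gene followed by a third β-globin poly(A) signal allows puromycin selection in mammalian cells; no dedicated promoter is annotated for it. The depositors note that the repeated poly(A) elements make the plasmid inherently unstable. They also report small insertions flanking the puromycin coding region in the physical plasmid relative to the deposited sequence, which they say do not affect selection. The linked Entrez gene is MIR374A, whereas the insert name specifies miR-374b-3p.
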