Features (pLannotate 1.2.2; 28 found; start..end, strand, type, name):
     87..675     -  rep_origin     ori: high-copy-number ColE1/pMB1/pBR322/pUC origin of replication
    846..1706    -  CDS            AmpR: β-lactamase; bla; confers resistance to ampicillin, carbenicillin, and related antibiotics
   1707..1778    -  promoter       AmpR promoter: bla
   1857..2456    +  CDS            PuroR: puromycin N-acetyltransferase; pac from Streptomyces alboniger; confers resistance to puromycin
   2461..2541    +  CDS            HBB (fragment): HBB_PONPY - Experimental evidence at transcript level: Swiss-Prot protein existence level 2. Involved in oxygen transport from the lung to the various peripheral tissues. From Pongo pygmaeus (Bornean orangutan).
   2612..2667    +  polyA_signal   β-globin poly(A) signal: rabbit β-globin polyadenylation signal (Gil and Proudfoot, 1987)
   3646..3666    +  protein_bind   attB4: mutant version of attB; core recombination site for the Gateway® BP reaction BP Clonase™
   3734..3945    +  promoter       EF-1α core promoter: core promoter for human elongation factor EF-1α
   3946..4884    +  intron         EF-1α intron A: intron upstream of the start codon of human EF-1α
   4911..4931    +  protein_bind   attB1: mutant version of attB; core recombination site for the Gateway® BP reaction BP Clonase™
   4951..5646    +  CDS            mKate2: mKate2 is a basic (constitutively fluorescent) red fluorescent protein published in 2009, derived from Entacmaea quadricolor. It is reported to be a rapidly-maturing monomer with moderate acid sensitivity.
   5666..5690    -  protein_bind   attB2: mutant version of attB; recombination site for the Gateway® BP reaction BP Clonase™
   5834..5908    +  CDS            HBB (fragment): HBB_PONPY - Experimental evidence at transcript level: Swiss-Prot protein existence level 2. Involved in oxygen transport from the lung to the various peripheral tissues. From Pongo pygmaeus (Bornean orangutan).
   5979..6034    +  polyA_signal   β-globin poly(A) signal: rabbit β-globin polyadenylation signal (Gil and Proudfoot, 1987)
   6418..6443    +  misc_feature   SA: splice acceptor site
   7115..7135    +  protein_bind   attB4: mutant version of attB; core recombination site for the Gateway® BP reaction BP Clonase™
   7203..7414    +  promoter       EF-1α core promoter: core promoter for human elongation factor EF-1α
   7415..8353    +  intron         EF-1α intron A: intron upstream of the start codon of human EF-1α
   8380..8400    +  protein_bind   attB1: mutant version of attB; core recombination site for the Gateway® BP reaction BP Clonase™
   8411..9127    +  CDS            EBFP2: EBFP2 is a basic (constitutively fluorescent) blue fluorescent protein published in 2007, derived from Aequorea victoria. It is reported to be a rapidly-maturing monomer with moderate acid sensitivity.
   9135..9159    -  protein_bind   attB2: mutant version of attB; recombination site for the Gateway® BP reaction BP Clonase™
   9163..9243    +  CDS            HBB (fragment): HBB_PONPY - Experimental evidence at transcript level: Swiss-Prot protein existence level 2. Involved in oxygen transport from the lung to the various peripheral tissues. From Pongo pygmaeus (Bornean orangutan).
   9314..9369    +  polyA_signal   β-globin poly(A) signal: rabbit β-globin polyadenylation signal (Gil and Proudfoot, 1987)
   9752..9774    -  protein_bind   lac operator (fragment): The lac repressor binds to the lac operator to inhibit transcription in E. coli. This inhibition can be relieved by adding lactose or isopropyl-β-D-thiogalactopyranoside (IPTG). lac repressor encoded by lacI
   9778..9808    -  promoter       lac promoter: promoter for the E. coli lac operon
   9823..9844    -  protein_bind   CAP binding site: CAP binding activates transcription in the presence of cAMP. E. coli catabolite activator protein
   9857..9896    -  CDS            lacI (fragment): lac repressor; lacI; The lac repressor binds to the lac operator to inhibit transcription in E. coli. This inhibition can be relieved by adding lactose or isopropyl-β-D-thiogalactopyranoside (IPTG).
  10069..10878   +  CDS            KanR: aminoglycoside phosphotransferase; aph(3')-Ia; confers resistance to kanamycin in bacteria or G418 (Geneticin®) in eukaryotes
>Addgene plasmid #103492 | LSB-hsa-miR-374b-3p | depositor full sequence | sequence record 196033 | Full Sequence
AATTGAGGGGATAACGCAGGAAAGAACATGTGAGCAAAAGGCCAGCAAAAGGCCAGGAACCGTAAAAAGG
CCGCGTTGCTGGCGTTTTTCCATAGGCTCCGCCCCCCTGACGAGCATCACAAAAATCGACGCTCAAGTCA
GAGGTGGCGAAACCCGACAGGACTATAAAGATACCAGGCGTTTCCCCCTGGAAGCTCCCTCGTGCGCTCT
CCTGTTCCGACCCTGCCGCTTACCGGATACCTGTCCGCCTTTCTCCCTTCGGGAAGCGTGGCGCTTTCTC
ATAGCTCACGCTGTAGGTATCTCAGTTCGGTGTAGGTCGTTCGCTCCAAGCTGGGCTGTGTGCACGAACC
CCCCGTTCAGCCCGACCGCTGCGCCTTATCCGGTAACTATCGTCTTGAGTCCAACCCGGTAAGACACGAC
TTATCGCCACTGGCAGCAGCCACTGGTAACAGGATTAGCAGAGCGAGGTATGTAGGCGGTGCTACAGAGT
TCTTGAAGTGGTGGCCTAACTACGGCTACACTAGAAGAACAGTATTTGGTATCTGCGCTCTGCTGAAGCC
AGTTACCTTCGGAAAAAGAGTTGGTAGCTCTTGATCCGGCAAACAAACCACCGCTGGTAGCGGTGGTTTT
TTTGTTTGCAAGCAGCAGATTACGCGCAGAAAAAAAGGATCTCAAGAAGATCCTTTGATCTTTTCTACGG
GGTCTGACGCTCAGTGGAACGAAAACTCACGTTAAGGGATTTTGGTCATGAGATTATCAAAAAGGATCTT
CACCTAGATCCTTTTAAATTAAAAATGAAGTTTTAAATCAATCTAAAGTATATATGAGTAAACTTGGTCT
GACAGTTACCAATGCTTAATCAGTGAGGCACCTATCTCAGCGATCTGTCTATTTCGTTCATCCATAGTTG
CCTGACTCCCCGTCGTGTAGATAACTACGATACGGGAGGGCTTACCATCTGGCCCCAGTGCTGCAATGAT
ACCGCGAGAACCACGCTCACCGGCTCCAGATTTATCAGCAATAAACCAGCCAGCCGGAAGGGCCGAGCGC
AGAAGTGGTCCTGCAACTTTATCCGCCTCCATCCAGTCTATTAATTGTTGCCGGGAAGCTAGAGTAAGTA
GTTCGCCAGTTAATAGTTTGCGCAACGTTGTTGCCATTGCTACAGGCATCGTGGTGTCACGCTCGTCGTT
TGGTATGGCTTCATTCAGCTCCGGTTCCCAACGATCAAGGCGAGTTACATGATCCCCCATGTTGTGCAAA
AAAGCGGTTAGCTCCTTCGGTCCTCCGATCGTTGTCAGAAGTAAGTTGGCCGCAGTGTTATCACTCATGG
TTATGGCAGCACTGCATAATTCTCTTACTGTCATGCCATCCGTAAGATGCTTTTCTGTGACTGGTGAGTA
CTCAACCAAGTCATTCTGAGAATAGTGTATGCGGCGACCGAGTTGCTCTTGCCCGGCGTCAATACGGGAT
AATACCGCGCCACATAGCAGAACTTTAAAAGTGCTCATCATTGGAAAACGTTCTTCGGGGCGAAAACTCT
CAAGGATCTTACCGCTGTTGAGATCCAGTTCGATGTAACCCACTCGTGCACCCAACTGATCTTCAGCATC
TTTTACTTTCACCAGCGTTTCTGGGTGAGCAAAAACAGGAAGGCAAAATGCCGCAAAAAAGGGAATAAGG
GCGACACGGAAATGTTGAATACTCATACTCTTCCTTTTTCAATATTATTGAAGCATTTATCAGGGTTATT
GTCTCATGAGCGGATACATATTTGAATGTAGCTCCGAATTTCTCGAGGGCTTGTCGACGACGGCGGTCTC
CGTCGTCAGGATCATGAATTCGACCCGCCTGCCACCATGACCGAGTACAAGCCCACGGTGCGCCTCGCCA
CCCGCGACGACGTCCCCCGGGCCGTACGCACCCTCGCCGCCGCGTTCGCCGACTACCCCGCCACGCGCCA
CACCGTCGACCCGGACCGCCACATCGAGCGGGTCACCGAGCTGCAAGAACTCTTCCTCACGCGCGTCGGG
CTCGACATCGGCAAGGTGTGGGTCGCGGACGACGGCGCCGCGGTGGCGGTCTGGACCACGCCGGAGAGCG
TCGAAGCGGGGGCGGTGTTCGCCGAGATCGGCCCGCGCATGGCCGAGTTGAGCGGTTCCCGGCTGGCCGC
GCAGCAACAGATGGAAGGCCTCCTGGCGCCGCACCGGCCCAAGGAGCCCGCGTGGTTCCTGGCCACCGTC
GGCGTCTCGCCCGACCACCAGGGCAAGGGTCTGGGCAGCGCCGTCGTGCTCCCCGGAGTGGAGGCGGCCG
AGCGCGCCGGGGTGCCCGCCTTCCTGGAGACATCCGCGCCCCGCAACCTCCCCTTCTACGAGCGGCTCGG
CTTCACCGTCACCGCCGACGTCGAGGTGCCCGAAGGACCGCGCACCTGGTGCATGACCCGCAAGCCCGGT
GCCTGATACGCGTGAATTCACTCCTCAGGTGCAGGCTGCCTATCAGAAGGTGGTGGCTGGTGTGGCCAAT
GCCCTGGCTCACAAATACCACTGAGATCTTTTTCCCTCTGCCAAAAATTATGGGGACATCATGAAGCCCC
TTGAGCATCTGACTTCTGGCTAATAAAGGAAATTTATTTTCATTGCAATAGTGTGTTGGAATTTTTTGTG
TCTCTCACTCGGAAGGACATATGGGAGGGCAAATCATTTAAAACATCAGAATGAGTATTTGGTTTAGAGT
TTGGCAACATATGCCCATATGCTGGCTGCCATGAACAAAGGTTGGCTATAAAGAGGTCATCAGTATATGA
AACAGCCCCCTGCTGTCCATTCCTTATTCCATAGAAAAGCCTTGACTTGAGGTTAGATTTTTTTTATATT
TTGTTTTGTGTTATTTTTTTCTTTAACATCCCTAAAATTTTCCTTACATGTTTTACTAGCCAGATTTTTC
CTCCTCTCCTGACTACTCCCAGTCATAGCTGTCCCTCTTCTCTTATGGAGATCCCTCGACCTGCAGCCCA
AGCTTGAATTCTCTAGAATTACCCTGTTATCCCTATGCTTGGTTTACCGAGCTCTTATTGGTTTTCAAAC
TTCATTGACTGTGCCCAACGCGCCTGGGAGCTCACGGGGACAGCCCCCCCCCAAAGCCCCCAGGGATGTA
ATTACGTCCCTCCCCCGCTAGGGGGCAGCAGCGAGCCGCCCGGGGCTCCGCTCCGGTCCGGCGCTCCCCC
CGCATCCCCGAGCCGGCAGCGTGCGGGGACAGCCCGGGCACGGGGAAGGTGGCACGGGATCGCTTTCCTC
TGAACGCTTCTCGCTGCTCTTTGAGCCTGCAGACACCTGGGGGGATACGGGGAAAAAGCTAGGCTGAAAG
ACCGGTTCTTAGAATGACACGCGCCTGGGAGCTCACGGGGACAGCCCCCCCCCAAAGCCCCCAGGGATGT
AATTACGTCCCTCCCCCGCTAGGGGGCAGCAGCGAGCCGCCCGGGGCTCCGCTCCGGTCCGGCGCTCCCC
CCGCATCCCCGAGCCGGCAGCGTGCGGGGACAGCCCGGGCACGGGGAAGGTGGCACGGGATCGCTTTCCT
CTGAACGCTTCTCGCTGCTCTTTGAGCCTGCAGACACCTGGGGGGATACGGGGAAAAAGCTAACTTCTGA
GACGACAACTTTGTATAGAAAAGTTGGCTCCGAATTCGCCCTTGACAGCAGAGATCCAGTTTGGTTAATT
AATTGGCTCCGGTGCCCGTCAGTGGGCAGAGCGCACATCGCCCACAGTCCCCGAGAAGTTGTGGGGAGGG
GTCGGCAATTGAACCGGTGCCTAGAGAAGGTGGCGCGGGGTAAACTGGGAAAGTGATGTCGTGTACTGGC
TCCGCCTTTTTCCCGAGGGTGGGGGAGAACCGTATATAAGTGCAGTAGTCGCCGTGAACGTTCTTTTTCG
CAACGGGTTTGCCGCCAGAACACAGGTAAGTGCCGTGTGTGGTTCCCGCGGGCCTGGCCTCTTTACGGGT
TATGGCCCTTGCGTGCCTTGAATTACTTCCACCTGGCTGCAGTACGTGATTCTTGATCCCGAGCTTCGGG
TTGGAAGTGGGTGGGAGAGTTCGAGGCCTTGCGCTTAAGGAGCCCCTTCGCCTCGTGCTTGAGTTGAGGC
CTGGCCTGGGCGCTGGGGCCGCCGCGTGCGAATCTGGTGGCACCTTCGCGCCTGTCTCGCTGCTTTCGAT
AAGTCTCTAGCCATTTAAAATTTTTGATGACCTGCTGCGACGCTTTTTTTCTGGCAAGATAGTCTTGTAA
ATGCGGGCCAAGATCTGCACACTGGTATTTCGGTTTTTGGGGCCGCGGGCGGCGACGGGGCCCGTGCGTC
CCAGCGCACATGTTCGGCGAGGCGGGGCCTGCGAGCGCGGCCACCGAGAATCGGACGGGGGTAGTCTCAA
GCTGGCCGGCCTGCTCTGGTGCCTGGCCTCGCGCCGCCGTGTATCGCCCCGCCCTGGGCGGCAAGGCTGG
CCCGGTCGGCACCAGTTGCGTGAGCGGAAAGATGGCCGCTTCCCGGCCCTGCTGCAGGGAGCTCAAAATG
GAGGACGCGGCGCTCGGGAGAGCGGGCGGGTGAGTCACCCACACAAAGGAAAAGGGCCTTTCCGTCCTCA
GCCGTCGCTTCATGTGACTCCACGGAGTACCGGGCGCCGTCCAGGCACCTCGATTAGTTCTCGAGCTTTT
GGAGTACGTCGTCTTTAGGTTGGGGGGAGGGGTTTTATGCGATGGAGTTTCCCCACACTGAGTGGGTGGA
GACTGAAGTTAGGCCAGCTTGGCACTTGATGTAATTCTCCTTGGAATTTGCCCTTTTTGAGTTTGGATCT
TGGTTCATTCTCAAGCCTCAGACAGTGGTTCAAAGTTTTTTTCTTCCATTTCAGGTGTCGTGAGAAGGGC
GAATTCGACCCAAGTTTGTACAAAAAAGCAGGCTGGATCCAGGTGCCACCATGGTGAGCGAGCTGATTAA
GGAGAACATGCACATGAAGCTGTACATGGAGGGCACCGTGAACAACCACCACTTCAAGTGCACATCCGAG
GGCGAAGGCAAGCCCTACGAGGGCACCCAGACCATGAGAATCAAGGCGGTCGAGGGCGGCCCTCTCCCCT
TCGCCTTCGACATCCTGGCTACCAGCTTCATGTACGGCAGCAAAACCTTCATCAACCACACCCAGGGCAT
CCCCGACTTCTTTAAGCAGTCCTTCCCCGAGGGCTTCACATGGGAGAGAGTCACCACATACGAAGATGGG
GGCGTGCTGACCGCTACCCAGGACACCAGCCTCCAGGACGGCTGCCTCATCTACAACGTCAAGATCAGAG
GGGTGAACTTCCCATCCAACGGCCCTGTGATGCAGAAGAAAACACTCGGCTGGGAGGCCTCCACCGAGAC
ACTGTACCCCGCTGACGGCGGCCTGGAAGGCAGAGCCGACATGGCCCTGAAGCTCGTGGGCGGGGGCCAC
CTGATCTGCAACCTTAAGACCACATACAGATCCAAGAAACCCGCTAAGAACCTCAAGATGCCCGGCGTCT
ACTATGTGGACAGGAGACTGGAAAGAATCAAGGAGGCCGACAAAGAGACATACGTCGAGCAGCACGAGGT
GGCTGTGGCCAGATACTGCGACCTCCCTAGCAAACTGGGGCACAAACTTAATTGAGAATTCTACCACCCA
GCTTTCTTGTACAAAGTGGTACGTCTCAAGACCAGAGGTCTCTGCTTTTGACCGTAATGATAATACAACC
TGCTAAGAATGATAATACAACCTGCTAAGAATGATAATACAACCTGCTAAGAATGATAATACAACCTGCT
AAGCAACCAGAAGAGACCTGTGCTTCACTCCTCAGGTGCAGGCTGCCTATCAGAAGGTGGTGGCTGGTGT
GGCCAATGCCCTGGCTCACAAATACCACTGAGATCTTTTTCCCTCTGCCAAAAATTATGGGGACATCATG
AAGCCCCTTGAGCATCTGACTTCTGGCTAATAAAGGAAATTTATTTTCATTGCAATAGTGTGTTGGAATT
TTTTGTGTCTCTCACTCGGAAGGACATATGGGAGGGCAAATCATTTAAAACATCAGAATGAGTATTTGGT
TTAGAGTTTGGCAACATATGCCCATATGCTGGCTGCCATGAACAAAGGTTGGCTATAAAGAGGTCATCAG
TATATGAAACAGCCCCCTGCTGTCCATTCCTTATTCCATAGAAAAGCCTTGACTTGAGGTTAGATTTTTT
TTATATTTTGTTTTGTGTTATTTTTTTCTTTAACATCCCTAAAATTTTCCTTACATGTTTTACTAGCCAG
ATTTTTCCTCCTCTCCTGACTACTCCCAGTCATAGCTGTCCCTCTTCTCTTATGGAGATCCCGAGCGGTG
CGTTTTTATGCTTGTAGTATTGTATAATGTTTTTAAGATCCAAGCTTCTGACCTCTTCTCTTCCTCCCAC
AGGGCCTCGAGACAATTGCATCGATGGTACCAGTGAAAGTCTGCAATGAATTCGAGTTGGCGCGCCTGTC
ATTCTAAATCTCTCTTTCAGCCTAAAGCTTTTTCCCCGTATCCCCCCAGGTGTCTGCAGGCTCAAAGAGC
AGCGAGAAGCGTTCAGAGGAAAGCGATCCCGTGCCACCTTCCCCGTGCCCGGGCTGTCCCCGCACGCTGC
CGGCTCGGGGATGCGGGGGGAGCGCCGGACCGGAGCGGAGCCCCGGGCGGCTCGCTGCTGCCCCCTAGCG
GGGGAGGGACGTAATTACATCCCTGGGGGCTTTGGGAGGGGGCTGTCCCCGTGAGCTCCCAGGCGCGCCT
GTCATTCTAAATCTCTCTTTCAGCCTAAAGCTTTTTCCCCGTATCCCCCCAGGTGTCTGCAGGCTCAAAG
AGCAGCGAGAAGCGTTCAGAGGAAAGCGATCCCGTGCCACCTTCCCCGTGCCCGGGCTGTCCCCGCACGC
TGCCGGCTCGGGGATGCGGGGGGAGCGCCGGACCGGAGCGGAGCCCCGGGCGGCTCGCTGCTGCCCCCTA
GCGGGGGAGGGACGTAATTACATCCCTGGGGGCTTTGGGGGGGGGCTGTCCCCGTGAGCTCCCAGGCGCG
CCAACTCGGTACCGTATCGATGTCGACGTTAACGCTAGTGATATCAACTTTGTATAGAAAAGTTGGCTCC
GAATTCGCCCTTGACAGCAGAGATCCAGTTTGGTTAATTAATTGGCTCCGGTGCCCGTCAGTGGGCAGAG
CGCACATCGCCCACAGTCCCCGAGAAGTTGTGGGGAGGGGTCGGCAATTGAACCGGTGCCTAGAGAAGGT
GGCGCGGGGTAAACTGGGAAAGTGATGTCGTGTACTGGCTCCGCCTTTTTCCCGAGGGTGGGGGAGAACC
GTATATAAGTGCAGTAGTCGCCGTGAACGTTCTTTTTCGCAACGGGTTTGCCGCCAGAACACAGGTAAGT
GCCGTGTGTGGTTCCCGCGGGCCTGGCCTCTTTACGGGTTATGGCCCTTGCGTGCCTTGAATTACTTCCA
CCTGGCTGCAGTACGTGATTCTTGATCCCGAGCTTCGGGTTGGAAGTGGGTGGGAGAGTTCGAGGCCTTG
CGCTTAAGGAGCCCCTTCGCCTCGTGCTTGAGTTGAGGCCTGGCCTGGGCGCTGGGGCCGCCGCGTGCGA
ATCTGGTGGCACCTTCGCGCCTGTCTCGCTGCTTTCGATAAGTCTCTAGCCATTTAAAATTTTTGATGAC
CTGCTGCGACGCTTTTTTTCTGGCAAGATAGTCTTGTAAATGCGGGCCAAGATCTGCACACTGGTATTTC
GGTTTTTGGGGCCGCGGGCGGCGACGGGGCCCGTGCGTCCCAGCGCACATGTTCGGCGAGGCGGGGCCTG
CGAGCGCGGCCACCGAGAATCGGACGGGGGTAGTCTCAAGCTGGCCGGCCTGCTCTGGTGCCTGGCCTCG
CGCCGCCGTGTATCGCCCCGCCCTGGGCGGCAAGGCTGGCCCGGTCGGCACCAGTTGCGTGAGCGGAAAG
ATGGCCGCTTCCCGGCCCTGCTGCAGGGAGCTCAAAATGGAGGACGCGGCGCTCGGGAGAGCGGGCGGGT
GAGTCACCCACACAAAGGAAAAGGGCCTTTCCGTCCTCAGCCGTCGCTTCATGTGACTCCACGGAGTACC
GGGCGCCGTCCAGGCACCTCGATTAGTTCTCGAGCTTTTGGAGTACGTCGTCTTTAGGTTGGGGGGAGGG
GTTTTATGCGATGGAGTTTCCCCACACTGAGTGGGTGGAGACTGAAGTTAGGCCAGCTTGGCACTTGATG
TAATTCTCCTTGGAATTTGCCCTTTTTGAGTTTGGATCTTGGTTCATTCTCAAGCCTCAGACAGTGGTTC
AAAGTTTTTTTCTTCCATTTCAGGTGTCGTGAGAAGGGCGAATTCGACCCAAGTTTGTACAAAAAAGCAG
GCTCGCCACCATGGTGAGCAAGGGCGAGGAGCTGTTCACCGGGGTGGTGCCCATCCTGGTCGAGCTGGAC
GGCGACGTAAACGGCCACAAGTTCAGCGTGAGGGGCGAGGGCGAGGGCGATGCCACCAACGGCAAGCTGA
CCCTGAAGTTCATCTGCACCACCGGCAAGCTGCCCGTGCCCTGGCCCACCCTCGTGACCACCCTGAGCCA
CGGCGTGCAGTGCTTCGCCCGCTACCCCGACCACATGAAGCAGCACGACTTCTTCAAGTCCGCCATGCCC
GAAGGCTACGTCCAGGAGCGCACCATCTTCTTCAAGGACGACGGCACCTACAAGACCCGCGCCGAGGTGA
AGTTCGAGGGCGACACCCTAGTGAACCGCATCGAGCTGAAGGGCGTCGACTTCAAGGAGGACGGCAACAT
CCTGGGGCACAAGCTGGAGTACAACTTCAACAGCCACAACATCTATATCATGGCCGTCAAGCAGAAGAAC
GGCATCAAGGTGAACTTCAAGATCCGCCACAACGTGGAGGACGGCAGCGTGCAGCTCGCCGACCACTACC
AGCAGAACACCCCCATCGGCGACGGCCCCGTGCTGCTGCCCGACAGCCACTACCTGAGCACCCAGTCCGT
GCTGAGCAAAGACCCCAACGAGAAGCGCGATCACATGGTCCTGCTGGAGTTCCGCACCGCCGCCGGGATC
ACTCTCGGCATGGACGAGCTGTACAAGTAATACCACCCAGCTTTCTTGTACAAAGTGGTACGCGTGAATT
CACTCCTCAGGTGCAGGCTGCCTATCAGAAGGTGGTGGCTGGTGTGGCCAATGCCCTGGCTCACAAATAC
CACTGAGATCTTTTTCCCTCTGCCAAAAATTATGGGGACATCATGAAGCCCCTTGAGCATCTGACTTCTG
GCTAATAAAGGAAATTTATTTTCATTGCAATAGTGTGTTGGAATTTTTTGTGTCTCTCACTCGGAAGGAC
ATATGGGAGGGCAAATCATTTAAAACATCAGAATGAGTATTTGGTTTAGAGTTTGGCAACATATGCCCAT
ATGCTGGCTGCCATGAACAAAGGTTGGCTATAAAGAGGTCATCAGTATATGAAACAGCCCCCTGCTGTCC
ATTCCTTATTCCATAGAAAAGCCTTGACTTGAGGTTAGATTTTTTTTATATTTTGTTTTGTGTTATTTTT
TTCTTTAACATCCCTAAAATTTTCCTTACATGTTTTACTAGCCAGATTTTTCCTCCTCTCCTGACTACTC
CCAGTCATAGCTGTCCCTCTTCTCTTATGGAGATCCCTCGACCTGCAGCCCAAGCTTGGCGTAATCATGG
TCATAGCTGTTTCCTGTGTGAAATTGTTATCCGCTCACAATTCCACACAACATACGAGCCGGAAGCATAA
AGTGTAAAGCCTGGGGTGCCTAATGAGTGAGCTAACTCACATTAATTGCGTTGCGCTCACTGCCCGCTTT
CCAGTCGGGAAACCTGTCGTGCCAGCGGATCGACAGTACTAAGCTTGGTCTAATACCCAATCTCTCGTCT
TATCCAGATGTTTTATACGCCTCTGGCCCGTGTCTCAAAATCTCTGATGTTACATTGCACAAGATAAAAT
AATATCATCATGAACAATAAAACTGTCTGCTTACATAAACAGTAATACAAGGGGTGTTATGAGCCATATT
CAACGGGAAACGTCGAGGCCGCGATTAAATTCCAACATGGATGCTGATTTATATGGGTATAAATGGGCTC
GCGATAATGTCGGGCAATCAGGTGCGACAATCTATCGCTTGTATGGGAAGCCCGATGCGCCAGAGTTGTT
TCTGAAACATGGCAAAGGTAGCGTTGCCAATGATGTTACAGATGAGATGGTCAGACTAAACTGGCTGACG
GAATTTATGCCTCTTCCGACCATCAAGCATTTTATCCGTACTCCTGATGATGCATGGTTACTCACCACTG
CGATCCCCGGAAAAACAGCATTCCAGGTATTAGAAGAATATCCTGATTCAGGTGAAAATATTGTTGATGC
GCTGGCAGTGTTCCTGCGCCGGTTGCATTCGATTCCTGTTTGTAATTGTCCTTTTAACAGCGATCGCGTA
TTTCGTCTCGCTCAGGCGCAATCACGAATGAATAACGGTTTGGTTGATGCGAGTGATTTTGATGACGAGC
GTAATGGCTGGCCTGTTGAACAAGTCTGGAAAGAAATGCATAAACTTTTGCCATTCTCACCGGATTCAGT
CGTCACTCATGGTGATTTCTCACTTGATAACCTTATTTTTGACGAGGGGAAATTAATAGGTTGTATTGAT
GTTGGACGAGTCGGAATCGCAGACCGATACCAGGATCTTGCCATCCTATGGAACTGCCTCGGTGAGTTTT
CTCCTTCATTACAGAAACGGCTTTTTCAAAAATATGGTATTGATAATCCTGATATGAATAAATTGCAGTT
TCATTTGATGCTCGATGAGTTTTTCTAATCAGAATTGGTTAATTGGTTGTAACACTGGCAGAGCATTACG
CTGACTTGACGGGACGGCGCAAGCTCATGACCAAAATCCCTTAACGTGAGTTACGCGTCGTTCCACTGAG
CGTCAGAGGTATCACTAGTATTACAGAGGTAAGTTATAACAGTCGCCTAACCC
