>Addgene plasmid #103492 | LSB-hsa-miR-374b-3p | depositor partial sequence | sequence record 196034 | hsa-miR-374b-3p target
AATGATAATACAACCTGCTAAG
