>Addgene plasmid #103492 | LSB-hsa-miR-374b-3p | addgene partial sequence | sequence record 271378 | mKate2-F 5'-ACCCGCTAAGAACCTCAAGA-3'
AGAATCAAGGAGGCCGACAAAGAGACATACGTCGAGCAGCACGAGGTGGCTGTGGCCAGATACTGCGACC
TCCCTAGCAAACTGGGGCACAAACTTAATTGAGAATTCTACCACCCAGCTTTCTTGTACAAAGTGGTACG
TCTCAAGACCAGAGGTCTCTGCTTTTGACCGTAATGATAATACAACCTGCTAAGAATGATAATACAACCT
GCTAAGAATGATAATACAACCTGCTAAGAATGATAATACAACCTGCTAAGCAACCAGAAGAGACCTGTGC
TTCACTCCTCAGGTGCAGGCTGCCTATCAGAAGGTGGTGGCTGGTGTGGCCAATGCCCTGGCTCACAAAT
ACCACTGAGATCTTTTTCCCTCTGCCAAAAATTATGGGGACATCATGAAGCCCCTTGAGCATCTGACTTC
TGGCTAATAAAGGAAATTTATTTTCATTGCAATAGTGTGTTGGAATTTTTTGTGTCTCTCACTCGGAAGG
ACATATGGGAGGGCAAATCATTTAAAACATCAGAATGAGTATTTGGTTTAGAGTTTGGCAACATATGCCC
ATATGCTGGCTGCCATGAACAAAGGTTGGCTATAAAGAGGTCATCAGTATATGAAACAGCCCCCTGCTGT
CCATTCCTTATTCCATAGAAAAGCCTTGACTTGAGGTTAGATTTTTTTTATATTTTG
